>Addgene plasmid #185601 | pLKO-cell-mCer | addgene full sequence | sequence record 364212 | Addgene NGS Result
AGATCAGTTGGGTGCACGAGTGGGTTACATCGAACTGGATCTCAACAGCGGTAAGATCCTTGAGAGTTTT
CGCCCCGAAGAACGTTTTCCAATGATGAGCACTTTTAAAGTTCTGCTATGTGGCGCGGTATTATCCCGTA
TTGACGCCGGGCAAGAGCAACTCGGTCGCCGCATACACTATTCTCAGAATGACTTGGTTGAGTACTCACC
AGTCACAGAAAAGCATCTTACGGATGGCATGACAGTAAGAGAATTATGCAGTGCTGCCATAACCATGAGT
GATAACACTGCGGCCAACTTACTTCTGACAACGATCGGAGGACCGAAGGAGCTAACCGCTTTTTTGCACA
ACATGGGGGATCATGTAACTCGCCTTGATCGTTGGGAACCGGAGCTGAATGAAGCCATACCAAACGACGA
GCGTGACACCACGATGCCTGTAGCAATGGCAACAACGTTGCGCAAACTATTAACTGGCGAACTACTTACT
CTAGCTTCCCGGCAACAATTAATAGACTGGATGGAGGCGGATAAAGTTGCAGGACCACTTCTGCGCTCGG
CCCTTCCGGCTGGCTGGTTTATTGCTGATAAATCTGGAGCCGGTGAGCGTGGGTCTCGCGGTATCATTGC
AGCACTGGGGCCAGATGGTAAGCCCTCCCGTATCGTAGTTATCTACACGACGGGGAGTCAGGCAACTATG
GATGAACGAAATAGACAGATCGCTGAGATAGGTGCCTCACTGATTAAGCATTGGTAACTGTCAGACCAAG
TTTACTCATATATACTTTAGATTGATTTAAAACTTCATTTTTAATTTAAAAGGATCTAGGTGAAGATCCT
TTTTGATAATCTCATGACCAAAATCCCTTAACGTGAGTTTTCGTTCCACTGAGCGTCAGACCCCGTAGAA
AAGATCAAAGGATCTTCTTGAGATCCTTTTTTTCTGCGCGTAATCTGCTGCTTGCAAACAAAAAAACCAC
CGCTACCAGCGGTGGTTTGTTTGCCGGATCAAGAGCTACCAACTCTTTTTCCGAAGGTAACTGGCTTCAG
CAGAGCGCAGATACCAAATACTGTTCTTCTAGTGTAGCCGTAGTTAGGCCACCACTTCAAGAACTCTGTA
GCACCGCCTACATACCTCGCTCTGCTAATCCTGTTACCAGTGGCTGCTGCCAGTGGCGATAAGTCGTGTC
TTACCGGGTTGGACTCAAGACGATAGTTACCGGATAAGGCGCAGCGGTCGGGCTGAACGGGGGGTTCGTG
CACACAGCCCAGCTTGGAGCGAACGACCTACACCGAACTGAGATACCTACAGCGTGAGCTATGAGAAAGC
GCCACGCTTCCCGAAGGGAGAAAGGCGGACAGGTATCCGGTAAGCGGCAGGGTCGGAACAGGAGAGCGCA
CGAGGGAGCTTCCAGGGGGAAACGCCTGGTATCTTTATAGTCCTGTCGGGTTTCGCCACCTCTGACTTGA
GCGTCGATTTTTGTGATGCTCGTCAGGGGGGCGGAGCCTATGGAAAAACGCCAGCAACGCGGCCTTTTTA
CGGTTCCTGGCCTTTTGCTGGCCTTTTGCTCACATGTTCTTTCCTGCGTTATCCCCTGATTCTGTGGATA
ACCGTATTACCGCCTTTGAGTGAGCTGATACCGCTCGCCGCAGCCGAACGACCGAGCGCAGCGAGTCAGT
GAGCGAGGAAGCGGAAGAGCGCCCAATACGCAAACCGCCTCTCCCCGCGCGTTGGCCGATTCATTAATGC
AGCTGGCACGACAGGTTTCCCGACTGGAAAGCGGGCAGTGAGCGCAACGCAATTAATGTGAGTTAGCTCA
CTCATTAGGCACCCCAGGCTTTACACTTTATGCTTCCGGCTCGTATGTTGTGTGGAATTGTGAGCGGATA
ACAATTTCACACAGGAAACAGCTATGACCATGATTACGCCAAGCGCGCAATTAACCCTCACTAAAGGGAA
CAAAAGCTGGAGCTGCAAGCTTAATGTAGTCTTATGCAATACTCTTGTAGTCTTGCAACATGGTAACGAT
GAGTTAGCAACATGCCTTACAAGGAGAGAAAAAGCACCGTGCATGCCGATTGGTGGAAGTAAGGTGGTAC
GATCGTGCCTTATTAGGAAGGCAACAGACGGGTCTGACATGGATTGGACGAACCACTGAATTGCCGCATT
GCAGAGATATTGTATTTAAGTGCCTAGCTCGATACATAAACGGGTCTCTCTGGTTAGACCAGATCTGAGC
CTGGGAGCTCTCTGGCTAACTAGGGAACCCACTGCTTAAGCCTCAATAAAGCTTGCCTTGAGTGCTTCAA
GTAGTGTGTGCCCGTCTGTTGTGTGACTCTGGTAACTAGAGATCCCTCAGACCCTTTTAGTCAGTGTGGA
AAATCTCTAGCAGTGGCGCCCGAACAGGGACTTGAAAGCGAAAGGGAAACCAGAGGAGCTCTCTCGACGC
AGGACTCGGCTTGCTGAAGCGCGCACGGCAAGAGGCGAGGGGCGGCGACTGGTGAGTACGCCAAAAATTT
TGACTAGCGGAGGCTAGAAGGAGAGAGATGGGTGCGAGAGCGTCAGTATTAAGCGGGGGAGAATTAGATC
GCGATGGGAAAAAATTCGGTTAAGGCCAGGGGGAAAGAAAAAATATAAATTAAAACATATAGTATGGGCA
AGCAGGGAGCTAGAACGATTCGCAGTTAATCCTGGCCTGTTAGAAACATCAGAAGGCTGTAGACAAATAC
TGGGACAGCTACAACCATCCCTTCAGACAGGATCAGAAGAACTTAGATCATTATATAATACAGTAGCAAC
CCTCTATTGTGTGCATCAAAGGATAGAGATAAAAGACACCAAGGAAGCTTTAGACAAGATAGAGGAAGAG
CAAAACAAAAGTAAGACCACCGCACAGCAAGCGGCCGCTGATCTTCAGACCTGGAGGAGGAGATATGAGG
GACAATTGGAGAAGTGAATTATATAAATATAAAGTAGTAAAAATTGAACCATTAGGAGTAGCACCCACCA
AGGCAAAGAGAAGAGTGGTGCAGAGAGAAAAAAGAGCAGTGGGAATAGGAGCTTTGTTCCTTGGGTTCTT
GGGAGCAGCAGGAAGCACTATGGGCGCAGCGTCAATGACGCTGACGGTACAGGCCAGACAATTATTGTCT
GGTATAGTGCAGCAGCAGAACAATTTGCTGAGGGCTATTGAGGCGCAACAGCATCTGTTGCAACTCACAG
TCTGGGGCATCAAGCAGCTCCAGGCAAGAATCCTGGCTGTGGAAAGATACCTAAAGGATCAACAGCTCCT
GGGGATTTGGGGTTGCTCTGGAAAACTCATTTGCACCACTGCTGTGCCTTGGAATGCTAGTTGGAGTAAT
AAATCTCTGGAACAGATTTGGAATCACACGACCTGGATGGAGTGGGACAGAGAAATTAACAATTACACAA
GCTTAATACACTCCTTAATTGAAGAATCGCAAAACCAGCAAGAAAAGAATGAACAAGAATTATTGGAATT
AGATAAATGGGCAAGTTTGTGGAATTGGTTTAACATAACAAATTGGCTGTGGTATATAAAATTATTCATA
ATGATAGTAGGAGGCTTGGTAGGTTTAAGAATAGTTTTTGCTGTACTTTCTATAGTGAATAGAGTTAGGC
AGGGATATTCACCATTATCGTTTCAGACCCACCTCCCAACCCCGAGGGGACCCGACAGGCCCGAAGGAAT
AGAAGAAGAAGGTGGAGAGAGAGACAGAGACAGATCCATTCGATTAGTGAACGGATCTCGACGGTATCGA
TCACGAGACTAGCCTCGAGCGGCCGCCCCCTTCACCGAGGGCCTATTTCCCATGATTCCTTCATATTTGC
ATATACGATACAAGGCTGTTAGAGAGATAATTGGAATTAATTTGACTGTAAACACAAAGATATTAGTACA
AAATACGTGACGTAGAAAGTAATAATTTCTTGGGTAGTTTGCAGTTTTAAAATTATGTTTTAAAATGGAC
TATCATATGCTTACCGTAACTTGAAAGTATTTCGATTTCTTGGCTTTATATATCTTGTGGAAAGGACGAA
ACACCGGTCCGCAGGTATGCACGCGTGAATTCTCGACCTCGAGACAAATGGCAGTATTCATCCACAATTT
TAAAAGAAAAGGGGGGATTGGGGGGTACAGTGCAGGGGAAAGAATAGTAGACATAATAGCAACAGACATA
CAAACTAAAGAATTACAAAAACAAATTACAAAAATTCAAAATTTTCGGGTTTATTACAGGGACAGCAGAG
ATCCACTTTGGCCGCGGCTCGAGGGGGTTGGGGTTGCGCCTTTTCCAAGGCAGCCCTGGGTTTGCGCAGG
GACGCGGCTGCTCTGGGCGTGGTTCCGGGAAACGCAGCGGCGCCGACCCTGGGTCTCGCACATTCTTCAC
GTCCGTTCGCAGCGTCACCCGGATCTTCGCCGCTACCCTTGTGGGCCCCCCGGCGACGCTTCCTGCTCCG
CCCCTAAGTCGGGAAGGTTCCTTGCGGTTCGCGGCGTGCCGGACGTGACAAACGGAAGCCGCACGTCTCA
CTAGTACCCTCGCAGACGGACAGCGCCAGGGAGCAATGGCAGCGCGCCGACCGCGATGGGCTGTGGCCAA
TAGCGGCTGCTCAGCAGGGCGCGCCGAGAGCAGCGGCCGGGAAGGGGCGGTGCGGGAGGCGGGGTGTGGG
GCGGTAGTGTGGGCCCTGTTCCTGCCCGCGCGGTGTTCCGCATTCTGCAAGCCTCCGGAGCGCACGTCGG
CAGTCGGCTCCCTCGTTGACCGAATCACCGACCTCTCTCCCCAGGGGGATCCGACGTCACCGGAGTTACC
ATGGTGAGCAAGGGCGAGGAGCTGTTCACCGGGGTGGTGCCCATCCTGGTCGAGCTGGACGGCGACGTAA
ACGGCCACAAGTTCAGCGTGTCCGGCGAGGGCGAGGGCGATGCCACCTACGGCAAGCTGACCCTGAAGTT
CATCTGCACCACCGGCAAGCTGCCCGTGCCCTGGCCCACCCTCGTGACCACCCTGAGCTGGGGCGTGCAG
TGCTTCGCCCGCTACCCCGACCACATGAAGCAGCACGACTTCTTCAAGTCCGCCATGCCCGAAGGCTACG
TCCAGGAGCGCACCATCTTCTTCAAGGACGACGGCAACTACAAGACCCGCGCCGAGGTGAAGTTCGAGGG
CGACACCCTGGTGAACCGCATCGAGCTGAAGGGCATCGACTTCAAGGAGGACGGCAACATCCTGGGGCAC
AAGCTGGAGTACAACGCCATCCACGGCAACGTCTATATCACCGCCGACAAGCAGAAGAACGGCATCAAGG
CCAACTTCGGCCTCAACTGCAACATCGAGGACGGCAGCGTGCAGCTCGCCGACCACTACCAGCAGAACAC
CCCCATCGGCGACGGCCCCGTGCTGCTGCCCGACAACCACTACCTGAGCACCCAGTCCAAGCTGAGCAAA
GACCCCAACGAGAAGCGCGATCACATGGTCCTGCTGGAGTTCGTGACCGCCGCCGGGATCACTCTCGGCA
TGGACGAGCTGTACAAGTAACGTACGGATATCTGTACAAGTAACGCCCGCCCCACGACCCGCAGCGCCCG
ACCGAAAGGAGCGCACGACCCCATGCATCGGTACCTTTAAGACCAATGACTTACAAGGCAGCTGTAGATC
TTAGCCACTTTTTAAAAGAAAAGGGGGGACTGGAAGGGCTAATTCACTCCCAACGAAGACAAGATCTGCT
TTTTGCTTGTACTGGGTCTCTCTGGTTAGACCAGATCTGAGCCTGGGAGCTCTCTGGCTAACTAGGGAAC
CCACTGCTTAAGCCTCAATAAAGCTTGCCTTGAGTGCTTCAAGTAGTGTGTGCCCGTCTGTTGTGTGACT
CTGGTAACTAGAGATCCCTCAGACCCTTTTAGTCAGTGTGGAAAATCTCTAGCAGTAGTAGTTCATGTCA
TCTTATTATTCAGTATTTATAACTTGCAAAGAAATGAATATCAGAGAGTGAGAGGAACTTGTTTATTGCA
GCTTATAATGGTTACAAATAAAGCAATAGCATCACAAATTTCACAAATAAAGCATTTTTTTCACTGCATT
CTAGTTGTGGTTTGTCCAAACTCATCAATGTATCTTATCATGTCTGGCTCTAGCTATCCCGCCCCTAACT
CCGCCCATCCCGCCCCTAACTCCGCCCAGTTCCGCCCATTCTCCGCCCCATGGCTGACTAATTTTTTTTA
TTTATGCAGAGGCCGAGGCCGCCTCGGCCTCTGAGCTATTCCAGAAGTAGTGAGGAGGCTTTTTTGGAGG
CCTAGGGACGTACCCAATTCGCCCTATAGTGAGTCGTATTACGCGCGCTCACTGGCCGTCGTTTTACAAC
GTCGTGACTGGGAAAACCCTGGCGTTACCCAACTTAATCGCCTTGCAGCACATCCCCCTTTCGCCAGCTG
GCGTAATAGCGAAGAGGCCCGCACCGATCGCCCTTCCCAACAGTTGCGCAGCCTGAATGGCGAATGGG
[124 nt withheld, positions 6509-6632]
C
[91 nt withheld, positions 6634-6724]
A
[49 nt withheld, positions 6726-6774]
CCTTTGACGTTGGAGTCCACGTTCTTT
[37 nt withheld, positions 6802-6838]
ACCCTATCTCGGTCTATTCTTTTGATTTATAAGGGATTTTGCCGATTTCGGCCTATTGGTTAAAAAATGA
GCTGATTTAACAAAAATTTAACGCGAATTTTAACAAAATATTAACGCTTACAATTTAGGTGGCACTTTTC
GGGGAAATGTGCGCGGAACCCCTATTTGTTTATTTTTCTAAATACATTCAAATATGTATCCGCTCATGAG
ACAATAACCCTGATAAATGCTTCAATAATATTGAAAAAGGAAGAGTATGAGTATTCAACATTTCCGTGTC
GCCCTTATTCCCTTTTTTGCGGCATTTTGCCTTCCTGTTTTTGCTCACCCAGAAACGCTGGTGAAAGTAA
AAGATGCTGA
Features (pLannotate 1.2.2; 25 found; start..end, strand, type, name):
    928..1516    +  rep_origin     ori: high-copy-number ColE1/pMB1/pBR322/pUC origin of replication
   1699..1791    +  CDS            lacI (fragment): lac repressor; lacI; The lac repressor binds to the lac operator to inhibit transcription in E. coli. This inhibition can be relieved by adding lactose or isopropyl-β-D-thiogalactopyranoside (IPTG).
   1804..1825    +  protein_bind   CAP binding site: CAP binding activates transcription in the presence of cAMP. E. coli catabolite activator protein
   1840..1870    +  promoter       lac promoter: promoter for the E. coli lac operon
   1878..1894    +  protein_bind   lac operator: The lac repressor binds to the lac operator to inhibit transcription in E. coli. This inhibition can be relieved by adding lactose or isopropyl-β-D-thiogalactopyranoside (IPTG). lac repressor encoded by lacI
   1939..1957    +  promoter       T3 promoter: promoter for bacteriophage T3 RNA polymerase
   1985..2211    +  promoter       RSV promoter: Rous sarcoma virus enhancer/promoter
   2212..2392    +  LTR            5' LTR (truncated): truncated 5' long terminal repeat (LTR) from HIV-1
   2439..2564    +  misc_feature   HIV-1 Ψ: packaging signal of human immunodeficiency virus type 1
   2548..2911    +  CDS            HIV-1 gag (fragment): gag protein from human immunodeficiency virus 1; gag
   3057..3290    +  misc_feature   RRE: The Rev response element (RRE) of HIV-1 allows for Rev-dependent mRNA export from the nucleus to the cytoplasm.
   3667..3767    +  CDS            Rev (fragment): human immunodeficiency virus 1 (HIV-1) Rev protein; rev; enhances nuclear export of unspliced and incompletely spliced viral mRNAs
   3817..4057    +  promoter       U6 promoter: RNA polymerase III promoter for human U6 snRNA
   4128..4245    +  misc_feature   cPPT/CTS: central polypurine tract and central termination sequence of HIV-1
   4294..4804    +  promoter       hPGK promoter: human phosphoglycerate kinase 1 promoter
   4831..5547    +  CDS            mCerulean3: mCerulean3 is a basic (constitutively fluorescent) cyan fluorescent protein published in 2011, derived from Aequorea victoria. It is reported to be a somewhat slowly-maturing monomer with very low acid sensitivity.
   5616..5699    +  CDS            nef (fragment): NEF_HV1Z2 - Experimental evidence at protein level: Swiss-Prot protein existence level 1. Extracellular Nef protein targets CD4(+) T-lymphocytes for apoptosis by interacting with CXCR4 surface receptors. From Human immunodeficiency virus type 1 group M subtype D (isolate Z2/CDC-Z34) (HIV-1).
   5701..5934    +  LTR            3' LTR (ΔU3): self-inactivating 3' long terminal repeat (LTR) from HIV-1
   6006..6127    +  polyA_signal   SV40 poly(A) signal: SV40 polyadenylation signal
   6167..6302    +  rep_origin     SV40 ori: SV40 origin of replication
   6323..6341    -  promoter       T7 promoter: promoter for bacteriophage T7 RNA polymerase
   6349..6504    +  CDS            lacZα (fragment): LacZα fragment of β-galactosidase; lacZ fragment
   6509..6937    +  rep_origin     f1 ori (sequence partly withheld): f1 bacteriophage origin of replication; arrow indicates direction of (+) strand synthesis
   6990..7094    +  promoter       AmpR promoter: bla
   7095..757     +  CDS            AmpR (across the origin): β-lactamase; bla; confers resistance to ampicillin, carbenicillin, and related antibiotics
