[The description below was written by a language model from this plasmid's Addgene catalogue record and pLannotate feature annotations shown in this document.]
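Description:
pLKO-cell-mCer is a third-generation-style, self-inactivating HIV-1 lentiviral transfer plasmid built on the pLKO-MCS backbone for expression of the cyan fluorescent protein mCerulean in mammalian cells. In bacteria it is maintained through a high-copy ColE1/pUC-type origin and selected with ampicillin via the β-lactamase gene. An f1 origin, remnants of the lac/lacZα region, and T3 and T7 promoters are carried over from the parental cloning vector. The full annotated sequence is about 7.2 kb.

The viral portion begins with an RSV enhancer/promoter fused to a truncated 5' LTR, which drives Tat-independent transcription of the genomic RNA in packaging cells. It is followed by the Ψ packaging signal with a partial gag sequence, the Rev response element for Rev-dependent nuclear export, and a cPPT/CTS element that aids nuclear import of the reverse-transcribed genome. The ΔU3 3' LTR inactivates LTR promoter activity after integration, and an SV40 polyadenylation signal and SV40 origin lie downstream of it. Within the provirus, a human PGK promoter drives the reporter, which the annotation identifies as the mCerulean3 variant. This sits in the position that in standard pLKO vectors is occupied by a drug-selection marker, and no mammalian selection marker is annotated, so transduced cells would be identified by fluorescence. The pLKO human U6 Pol III promoter is retained upstream, but no shRNA or other insert is annotated after it.

The "cell" prefix suggests whole-cell labelling, with no targeting sequence annotated, though the record does not define it. The associated publication concerns genetic modification of primary human myeloid cells to study migration, activation and organelle dynamics, where such a construct would serve as a cyan cell marker.
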