Addgene plasmid #185601: pLKO-cell-mCer
Purpose: Lentiviral construct for expression of mCerulean
Depositing lab: Jarrod Johnson. Depositing organization: University of Utah. Publication: Genetic Modification of Primary Human Myeloid Cells to Study Cell Migration, Activation, and Organelle Dynamics. Greiner D, Scott TM, Olson GS, Aderem A, Roh-Johnson M, Johnson JS. Curr Protoc. 2022 Aug;2(8):e514. doi: 10.1002/cpz1.514. PubMed 36018279.
Backbone
  Vector backbone: pLKO-MCS
  Vector type: Mammalian Expression, Lentiviral
Growth in bacteria
  Bacterial resistance: Ampicillin, 100 μg/mL
  Growth temperature: 37°C
  Growth strain: NEB Stable
  Copy number: Unknown
Gene/Insert
  Gene/Insert name: cell-mCer (alt name: mCerulean)
  Species: Synthetic
  Cloning method: Restriction Enzyme; 5′ cloning site unknown (unknown if destroyed)
Terms and licenses: Academic/Nonprofit Terms; Industry Terms: Not Available to Industry
How to cite: pLKO-cell-mCer was a gift from Jarrod Johnson (Addgene plasmid # 185601 ; http://n2t.net/addgene:185601 ; RRID:Addgene_185601)
